Addgene plasmid #58991: pMG
Purpose: (Empty Backbone) MSCV based expression vector - expresses GFP
Depositing lab: David Baltimore. Depositing organization: California Institute of Technology. Publication: Dual mechanisms by which miR-125b represses IRF4 to induce myeloid and B-cell leukemias. So AY, Sookram R, Chaudhuri AA, Minisandram A, Cheng D, Xie C, Lim EL, Flores YG, Jiang S, Kim JT, Keown C, Ramakrishnan P, Baltimore D. Blood. 2014 Aug 28;124(9):1502-12. doi: 10.1182/blood-2014-02-553842. Epub 2014 Jul 8. PubMed 25006123.
Backbone
  Vector backbone: MG
  Modifications to backbone: Do not use this vector for cloning. Some restriction sites have been destroyed. This is used as empty vector control that only expresses EGFP.
  Vector type: Mammalian Expression, Retroviral ; MSCV-based retroviral system that expresses EGFP
  Promoter: MSCV
Growth in bacteria
  Bacterial resistance: Ampicillin, 100 μg/mL
  Growth temperature: 37°C
  Growth strain: DH5alpha
  Copy number: High Copy
Terms and licenses: Academic/Nonprofit Terms; Industry Terms: Not Available to Industry
How to cite: pMG was a gift from David Baltimore (Addgene plasmid # 58991 ; http://n2t.net/addgene:58991 ; RRID:Addgene_58991)
