[The description below was written by a language model from this plasmid's Addgene catalogue record.]
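Description:
pMG is an MSCV-based retroviral vector for mammalian expression that carries no gene of interest and expresses only EGFP. It is catalogued as an empty backbone built on the MG vector, with the MSCV promoter listed as the driving element. In murine stem cell virus vectors this promoter activity resides in the viral long terminal repeat, which directs transcription of the integrated provirus in transduced cells, including hematopoietic cell types where MSCV-derived LTRs are commonly favoured. The plasmid is maintained in E. coli as a high-copy construct under ampicillin selection. No feature table accompanies the record, so the exact arrangement of LTRs, packaging signal, EGFP cassette and bacterial origin is not documented here, and no mammalian drug selection marker is stated. GFP fluorescence appears to be the only means of identifying transduced cells.

The record is explicit that pMG is not meant to be used as a cloning vector: some restriction sites in the backbone have been destroyed. Its role is that of an empty-vector control, producing retrovirus that marks cells with EGFP but delivers no additional payload, so that effects seen with related MG-based constructs carrying an insert can be distinguished from effects of transduction and GFP expression alone. As with other retroviral transfer plasmids, it would be expected to require packaging functions supplied in trans to generate infectious particles, although the record does not specify a packaging system. It was deposited in connection with work on microRNA-driven myeloid and B-cell leukemias.
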