>Addgene plasmid #58991 | pMG | addgene partial sequence | sequence record 94290 | LNCX-3 5'-ACCTACAGGTGGGGTCTTTCATTCCC-3'
AAATCTTTTATTTTATCGATAAGCTTGGCTGCAGGTCGAAATTCGTTAACCTCGAGAACAGAAATCCAGG
AGCTGCAGCACATCCCCCTTTCGCCAGCTGGCGTAATAGCGAAGAGGCCCGCACCGATCGCCCTTCCCAA
CAGTTGCGCAGCCTGAATGGCGAATGGCGCCTGATGCGGTATTTTCTCCTTACGCATCTGTGCGGTATTT
CACACCGCATATGGTGCACTCTCAGTACAATCTGCTCTGATGCCGCATAGTTAAGCCAGCCCCGACACCC
GCCAACACCCGCTGACGCGCCCTGACGGGCTTGTCTGCTCCCGGCATCCGCTTACAGACAAGCTGTGACC
GTCTCCGGGAGCTGCATGTGTCAGAGGTTTTCACCGTCATCACCGAAACGCGCGAGACGAAAGGGCCTCG
TGATACGCCTATTTTTATAGGTTAATGTCATGATAATAATGGTTTCTTAGACGTCAGGTGGCACTTTTCG
GGGAAATGTGCGCGGAACCCCTATTTGTTTATTTTTCTAAATACATTCAAATATGTATCCGCTCATGAGA
CAATAACCCTGATAAATGCTTCAATAATATTGAAAAAGGAAGAGTATGAGTATTCAACATTTCCGTGTCG
CCCTTATTCCCTTTTTTGCGGCATTTTGCCTTCCTGTTTTTGCTCACCCAGAAACGCTGGTGAAAGTAAA
AGATGCTGAAGATCAGTTGGGTGCACGAGTGGGTTACATCGAACTGGATCTCAACAGCGGTAAGATCCTT
GAGAGTTTTCGCCCCGAAGAACGTTTTCCAATGATGAGCACTTTTAAAGTTCTGCTATGTGGCGCGGTAT
TATCCCGTATTGACGCCGGGCAAGAGCAACTCGGTCGCCGCATACACTATTCTCAGAATGACTTGGTTGA
GTACTCACCAGTCACAGAAAAGCATCTTACGGATGGCATGAC
