>Addgene plasmid #58991 | pMG | addgene partial sequence | sequence record 97326 | EGFP-C 5'-CATGGTCCTGCTGGAGTTCGTG-3'
TCTAGAGTCGACCTGCAGGCATGCAAGCTTGAGTATTCTATAGTGTCACCTAAATAGGCTTGGCGTAATC
ATGGTCATAGCTGTTTCCTGTGTGAAATTGTTATCCGCTCACAATTCCACACAACATACGAGCCGGAAGC
ATAAAGTGTAAAGCCTGGGGTGCCTAATGAGTGAGCTAACTCACATTAATTGCGTTGCGCTCACTGCCCG
CTTTCCAGTCGGGAAACCTGTCGTGCCAGCTGCATTAATGAATCGGCCAACGCGCGGGGAGAGGCGGTTT
GCGTATTGGGCGCTCTTCCGCTTCCTCGCTCACTGACTCGCTGCGCTCGGTCGTTCGGCTGCGGCGAGCG
GTATCAGCTCACTCAAAGGCGGTAATACGGTTATCCACAGAATCAGGGGATAAC
